Addgene plasmid #59732: p221- purVSG117UTR
Purpose: Inserts a puromycin resistance gene and a VSG117 gene into the VSG221 expression site of T.brucei downstream of the expression site promoter.
Depositing lab: Gloria Rudenko. Depositing organization: Imperial College London. Publication: Blocking variant surface glycoprotein synthesis in Trypanosoma brucei triggers a general arrest in translation initiation. Smith TK, Vasileva N, Gluenz E, Terry S, Portman N, Kramer S, Carrington M, Michaeli S, Gull K, Rudenko G. PLoS One. 2009 Oct 26;4(10):e7532. doi: 10.1371/journal.pone.0007532. PubMed 19855834.
Backbone
  Vector backbone: pBluescriptII
  Backbone size w/o insert (bp): 3045
  Total vector size (bp): 8476
  Vector type: For homologous recombination into VSG221 expression site in T. brucei
  Selectable markers: Puromycin
Growth in bacteria
  Bacterial resistance: Ampicillin, 100 μg/mL
  Growth temperature: 37°C
  Growth strain: DH5alpha
  Copy number: Unknown
Gene/Insert
  Gene/Insert name: VSG117 flanked upstream and downstream by sequences homologous to the VSG221 expression site
  Species: T. brucei Lister 427
  Insert size (bp): 5431
  Cloning method: Restriction Enzyme; 5′ cloning site NotI (not destroyed); 3′ cloning site XhoI (not destroyed)
  Sequencing primers: 5′ aacaaaagctggagctccac
Terms and licenses: Academic/Nonprofit Terms; Industry Terms: Not Available to Industry
How to cite: p221- purVSG117UTR was a gift from Gloria Rudenko (Addgene plasmid # 59732 ; http://n2t.net/addgene:59732 ; RRID:Addgene_59732)
