[The description below was written by a language model from this plasmid's Addgene catalogue record and pLannotate feature annotations shown in this document.]
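Description:
p221-purVSG117UTR is a pBluescriptII-based targeting construct for homologous recombination into the VSG221 bloodstream-form expression site of Trypanosoma brucei (Lister 427). It is propagated in E. coli under ampicillin selection. The payload sits between NotI and XhoI sites that are both retained. It consists of a puromycin resistance gene and a VSG117 gene, flanked upstream and downstream by sequences homologous to the VSG221 expression site. After integration, both genes lie downstream of the endogenous expression site promoter. No trypanosome promoter is annotated on the plasmid, which suggests that transcription depends on insertion into the active expression site. Puromycin selects the transformed parasites.

The feature table agrees with this layout. It shows a puromycin N-acetyltransferase (pac) coding sequence followed, in the same orientation, by a roughly 1.6 kb open reading frame matched to a T. brucei variant surface glycoprotein. These are bracketed by pBluescript polylinker fragments, the T3 and T7 promoters, and lac promoter/operator and lacZα remnants. The unannotated stretches before PuroR, between the two genes and after the VSG presumably contain the targeting homology and UTR or RNA-processing sequences, but the record does not define them. The annotated sequence is 5,843 nt, whereas the catalogue lists a total of 8,476 bp. It also shows no ampicillin resistance gene or bacterial origin, so it appears to cover the insert region and adjacent backbone rather than the whole plasmid.

According to the associated publication title, the construct was used in studies of how blocking VSG synthesis affects translation in T. brucei. The exact role of the second VSG gene in those experiments is not stated in the record.
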