Features (pLannotate 1.2.2; 12 found; start..end, strand, type, name):
      1..22      +  promoter       lac promoter (fragment): promoter for the E. coli lac operon
     30..46      +  protein_bind   lac operator: The lac repressor binds to the lac operator to inhibit transcription in E. coli. This inhibition can be relieved by adding lactose or isopropyl-β-D-thiogalactopyranoside (IPTG). lac repressor encoded by lacI
     91..109     +  promoter       T3 promoter: promoter for bacteriophage T3 RNA polymerase
    122..159     +  misc_feature   MCS (fragment): pBluescript multiple cloning site
   1740..2339    +  CDS            PuroR: puromycin N-acetyltransferase; pac from Streptomyces alboniger; confers resistance to puromycin
   2414..2431    +  misc_feature   MCS (fragment): pUC18/19 multiple cloning site
   2765..4336    +  CDS            VSM4_TRYBB: Experimental evidence at protein level: Swiss-Prot protein existence level 1. VSG forms a coat on the surface of the parasite. The trypanosome evades the immune response of the host by expressing a series of antigenically distinct VSGs from an estimated 1000 VSG genes. From Trypanosoma brucei brucei.
   4966..4992    -  misc_feature   MCS (fragment): pBluescript multiple cloning site
   4993..5009    +  misc_feature   MCS (fragment): pBluescript multiple cloning site
   5726..5748    +  misc_feature   MCS (fragment): pBluescript multiple cloning site
   5757..5775    -  promoter       T7 promoter: promoter for bacteriophage T7 RNA polymerase
   5778..1       +  CDS            lacZα (fragment) (across the origin): LacZα fragment of β-galactosidase; lacZ fragment
>Addgene plasmid #59732 | p221- purVSG117UTR | depositor full sequence | sequence record 100249 | p221- purVSG117UTR sequence 5843 bps
TATGCTTCCGGCTCGTATGTTGTGTGGAATTGTGAGCGGATAACAATTTCACACAGGAAACAGCTATGAC
CATGATTACGCCAAGCTCGAAATTAACCCTCACTAAAGGGAACAAAAGCTGGAGCTCCACCGCGGTGGCG
GCCGCTCTAGAACTAGTGGGAAATATTTATTTGTTATTTTTTCTTTTATTAGCTGGTTCTTAGGGTGATT
TATGTTTCCGGATTAAACTAACAAGCTGATAGTTTGGTTTACTTATTGTCTTTCTGTGGGGAGGAATGTT
GGTGATTTGTTCGGAGAATATTTCGGATGCTTTTTTTTTACTAGATGAGGACATCAACTCGCCAATTGTG
GATGGGAGTTTGTTGGCTGAATAGTATTATGGATCAGGTCAGAGGCATGTTTTTCAGTGTTACGGACCGC
GTGTGGATGAAACACTAGAATGTGTTGCCTTTTGTCTTGAGTATGAATTTGGCCGTAACGATTGTTGTTG
CAGTATGTTTTTCTTCAACAAAAAAAAGTTTCAATGAAATTTGTAATCCACTTTAATACGGTTACAACTT
TCGCATTTACAACTGATGCTATATCGATCTGACGACTAACCTTGATGTTAAATAGGTAAGTTTTTACAGA
TGCTAGGCTCCAATTTATAGTGAAGTAAGCAATCGTAAAGTTGGTGATTCTTCCTTTATGGGTATGAGGT
AAGGAATATCGACGTGCATATCACTAAAGCCTTCTTTAGTACTTTTCACAGGGTTAGAATCACTATAATG
CTGAGCGATATTTCGGTTTTTTACTAAGAAAAGACACTGGATAATACATTTGTCGCAGCNTTTGATATGA
TACCTTATTTCCCNATTTGTTTATTTTTAAGAGTTATGAGGCGTTCTTTTCACACGAGAAACACGTGATA
AATGAAGGTCTTGCGCTGTCTTAATTGTTAACTGTGCTCTCGGAGAGAGAGAGGGTGGGATTTTTTTCTT
TAAATAAAGGGAGATGTATTCGGAGGAGTTGCATTAACGTTGTCCCATGTTTTACAAAAAACGAGTCTGA
AAGAACGCCGACTCAATGGCCATCCAAGCGGAATAACCTTCTAAAAGAATCATATCCCTATTACCACACC
AGTTTATATTACAGGGGAGGTTATTACAGAAATCTAGGATATCAGACTCAAGGTGTGGCGGACGTCTCGA
ACCGATCGTGAGTTGGCCTGAGCGTGCCGTCGTTACCGGAGTGCCCGTATTCGATTTATGTCGACTGTGT
GGCTGCGAAAACCCTTAGCGTTACCACTGTGACGATTGCGTGCGATGCAAAGAGACCGTTGTCGGTTCAT
GCATGACTTTAATCTCATCTACGCTTTATCCCGTGGTTCCTTCGTCCATTGAGGTTGGGCCCCCCTCGAC
TAGATGGGTCCCATTGTTTGCCTCTTCCGCTGTGTGGAGTGCGCCTACACGCACTTCTCACTTCGTAAGT
GGTGGTGGCGTAAGTATTGCCTAATGTTGACTCTATGTTCTCCTCTCCTCACCCCCTCGCGGTGCTGATT
TCTGACAGATCTTCAAACACTAGTTTAAGCAAAGGACTATTCATCCGTTTATATTAGCAACAGTAGGTAC
TAGCACCACTAACAACAACAACAAAGCACTTCTGCAGGAATTAATTCGATAGCTTGATGGCCGCCACGAC
CGGTGCCGCCACCATCCCCTGACCCACGCCCCTGACCCCTCACAAGGAGACGACCTTCCATGACCGAGTA
CAAGCCCACGGTGCGCCTCGCCACCCGCGACGACGTCCCCCGGGCCGTACGCACCCTCGCCGCCGCGTTC
GCCGACTACCCCGCCACGCGCCACACCGTCGACCCGGACCGCCACATCGAGCGGGTCACCGAGCTGCAAG
AACTCTTCCTCACGCGCGTCGGGCTCGACATCGGCAAGGTGTGGGTCGCGGACGACGGCGCCGCGGTGGC
GGTCTGGACCACGCCGGAGAGCGTCGAAGCGGGGGCGGTGTTCGCCGAGATCGGCCCGCGCATGGCCGAG
TTGAGCGGTTCCCGGCTGGCCGCGCAGCAACAGATGGAAGGCCTCCTGGCGCCGCACCGGCCCAAGGAGC
CCGCGTGGTTCCTGGCCACCGTCGGCGTCTCGCCCGACCACCAGGGCAAGGGTCTGGGCAGCGCCGTCGT
GCTCCCCGGAGTGGAGGCGGCCGAGCGCGCCGGGGTGCCCGCCTTCCTGGAGACCTCCGCGCCCCGCAAC
CTCCCCTTCTACGAGCGGCTCGGCTTCACCGTCACCGCCGACGTCGAGGTGCCCGAAGGACCGCGCACCT
GGTGCATGACCCGCAAGCCCGGTGCCTGACGCCCGCCCCACGACCCGCAGCGCCCGACCGAAAGGAGCGC
ACGACCCCATGGGGGGATCATCATCGATGAATTAATTCGAGCTCGGTACCCCTAGAAAGTGTGACAACGT
CGCACCATGTGTAGGTTTTCATTTATGTTCTTTCTTTCTTTCTTTNNTGTGAATTTGTTTTCTGTCTCAA
ATGTTTTTAATTCGCTTGGGACCTATGTTTTTCTTGTTTTTTTGCTCACCCTTTGTGTAGGAGGCACCCT
GTCACGTCTGTGGTTGCGTGTATGCCTTCCTTCCCCTTATTCGCTTCTTCCTGTCGTGTCACACCTCTTT
CTCCCTCTCCCTTTCCGCCTTTTCTTTCAATCTTGTTTTCTCGACCAGCCCTACTAGAGGAGAAAGAATA
GTAACCCTTTCATCAAAGAAAATAGTCGAAGCTTATGGACTGCCATACAAAGGAGACACTAGGGGTCACA
CAATGGAGGCGATCAACGATGCTAACACTATCACTGCTTTACGCCATCACTCCAGCGGACGGCGCCAAAG
AAGCCCTTGAATACAAAACTTGGACAAACCACTGCGGACTGGCGGCCACACTGAGAAAGGTTGCCGGTGG
AGTATTAACGAAACTGAAAAGCCACATTAGCTACCGGAAAAAACTGGAAGAAATGGAAACGAAGCTACGA
ATCTACGCACTAAAAGGAGACGGAGTGGGAGAGCAAAAATCAGCGGAGATACTAGCAACAACGGCAGCCC
TAATGCGACAAAAAGCACTCACACCAGAAGAAGCAAATTTGAAAACAGCGCTGAAGGCGGCAGGATTCGC
AGGCGAAGGAGCGGCAGCCGTCAGCAGCTACCTGATGACACTCGGGACACTGACAACAAGCGGATCTGCG
CACTGCCTAAGCAACGAAGGCGGCGACGGTGACGGAAAAGACCAACTTGCGCCGAAAGGCTGCCGGCACG
GCACAGAAGCAGACTTCGACGCAGGAGCCGGCCCGGCAGAATCTGAAGTAGCCGACAGCGGCTTCGCGCA
AGTACCAGGCAAACAGGACGGAGCAAACGCAGGCCAAGCAAACATGTGCGCATTGTTCACACACCAAGCA
ACGCCGCACAGCTCACAGGGCATATACATAACCGGGGCACAGACAAAACCTTCATTCGGGTACGGCATGC
TGACAATCGGCACGACGGACCAGACCATCGGCTTGAAACTTTCGGACATAAAGGGCAAACAAGCAGACAG
CGCGCAGAAATTCTGGAGCAGCTGCCACGCAGCAGTCAAAGCCGCCCAGGATATGAAGGCAGACCCAGCC
CTAAAGGTCGACCAGACGCTCCTAGCTGTTCTTGTGGCTTCTCCGGAGATGGCGGAAATACTGAAACTAG
AAGCGGCAGCATCACAGCAAAAAGGACCAGAGGAAGTGACGATCGACCTGGCCACCGAGAAAAACAATTA
TTTCGGAACCAACAACAACAAACTAGAGCCGCTCTGGACTAAAATCAAAGGACAGAATATAGTTGACCTG
GCGGCGACCAAAGGCAGCACGAAAGAGTTAGGAACAGTCACAGACACGGCCGAGCTACAAAAACTTTTAA
GTTATTATTACACGGTCAACAAAGAAGAACAGAAAAAAACAGCGGAGAAAATAACTAAACTCGAAACCGA
ACTAGCAGATCAAAAAGGCAAATCCCCTGAAAGCGAGTGCAATAAAATATCTGAGGAACCCAAATGCAAC
GAGGACAAGATATGCAGTTGGCATAAGGAGGTTAAAGCGGGAGAAAAGCACTGCAAATTTAACTCAACAA
AAGCAAAAGAAAAGGGGGTCTCTGTAACACAAACTCAAACTGCAGGAGGAACCGAAGCGACAACAGATAA
ATGCAAAGGGAAATTGGGAGATACCTGCAAGAAGGAGAGCAACTGCAAATGGGAAAATAATGCTTGCAAA
GATTCCTCTATTCTAGTAACCAAAAAATTCGCCCTCAGTGCTGCTGCGTTTGCGGCCTTGCTTTTTTAGG
AATTCCTGCAGCCCTTTCCCCCCTCAAATTTCCCCCCTCCTTTTAAAATTTTCCTTGCTACTTGAAAACT
TTTTGATATATTTTAACACCAAAACCAGCCGAGATTTTGTGTTCTGTGTTTTGTAAGTTGACTGTCTGAT
TGTCTAGAAATATTTTCTGGCAACTAAAATTTTTTTCTTTTTTCCTGTTTTTTTTGTAGGTAGGTAGGAA
TGGGGGGGGGGGTAGTTAGGTAGGTTAGTTAGGTTAGTTAGGGGGTTAGTTAGGGGGGTTAGGCTTAGGA
TTAGGATTAGACTTAGGCTTAGGATTAGGATTAGGATTAGGATTAGGGTTAATTTTTTCCTCTTTTTTTT
TAACTCACACCTCTATCCTGGATTTTTAATTTTTTTTTTTAGCCATTCGCGGCTCCTTTTTTTTTTTTTG
CGCCAATGTTTAATTTTTTATTGTGTTTTCAATTTTTTTGTCAACCATGCAGCGGCTGTTTTGTTATGCG
GACCCTAACCCTCCTCCCCCCCCCCCGCCCGCGCACCTCCATTTTTAAAAATTTTTTTACCGCGTCCTTC
AACCAGAATTTTTTTAAATTTTTTAATTTTTTTTATTTTCCGTGGTTTTGAATCTTAATTTTTCGGGGGG
ATCCACTAGTTCTAGAGCGGCCAGCTTATCGATACCGTCACGAAGAGCAGGGGGTGCAACGGAAGAGTGA
AAGGATTAGAGGAAATGGTGGAATTAGCATGATCGGAGATTGTGAGGGTTAGGAAAAACGTGAAGAGGGA
AATGGTAACTGGACATCGTGCGCGAGGATGGCGAAGGCTTGAAGCGTGTAGAGAGCGTGTGTAAATGGCC
CAAACGGTGTGGGTGGGGTAATAACGCAGAGTGCTGAGGTGTTTGACAAGTGCCCGCGAGGGGTGCTGGG
GAGGAGGAAGCAAGACAGTAAAATCGTCGTGAGACGGTGGCTGTGCTCGGGAATCCGTACAAATATACTG
AAAATTATTGATGGTTGATATGCGTGGGAACGACGCAGGATGATGCTGCATCGCCAAGATGCTTCGGGAG
AACAGGAAAATAACGACGAATCAACACTGGTGATTTGATACTATAAAAATCGCGTGGGCTTTGCTGCTTC
GCTTTCATAAATGCCACCTGCAATGAATTTGGAGGGTGGAGGTGAGCTGCCCTGTGTATGGGTGGGTATT
GCAGATGCAGCGGCGCTTTTGGGTGATTTTTGGTTTACAGTTTGCTGTTGTTGGGAAGGTTGGTGGTGGC
AACAAAATTGGAGAAAATGATTTCATCTGGAAACCTACTTCAAAACCCAATAAACAATCGGACCTCGAAG
TGCAAGTGTCTCCCAGAACGTAAACAAGGCCTTGAAGACGACCAGCAGATGAAGCACCTCGAGGGGGGGC
CCGGTACCCAATTCGCCCTATAGTGAGTCGTATTACAATTCACTGGCCGTCGTTTTACAACGTCGTGACT
GGGAAAACCCTGGCGTTACCCAACTTAATCGCC
