>Addgene plasmid #59732 | p221- purVSG117UTR | addgene partial sequence | sequence record 102762 | M13-F20 5'-TGTAAAACGACGGCCAGT-3'
TCGAGGTGCTTCATCTGCTGGTCGTCTTCAAGGCCTTGTTTACGTTCTGGGAGACACTTGCACTTCGAGG
TCCGATTGTTTATTGGGTTTTGAAGTAGGTTTCCAGATGAAATCATTTTCTCCAATTTTGTTGCCACCAC
CAACCTTCCCAACAACAGCAAACTGTAAACCAAAAATCACCCAAAAGCGCCGCTGCATCTGCAATACCCA
CCCATACACAGGGCAGCTCACCTCCACCCTCCAAATTCATTGCAGGTGGCATTTATGAAAGCGAAGCAGC
AAAGCCCACGCGATTTTTATAGTATCAAATCACCAGTGTTGATTCGTCGTTATTTTCCTGTTCTCCCGAA
GCATCTTGGCGATGCAGCATCATCCTGCGTCGTTCCCACGCATATCAACCATCAATAATTTTCAGTATAT
TTGTACGGATTCCCGAGCACAGCCACCGTCTCACGACGATTTTACTGTCTTGCTTCCTCCTCCCCAGCAC
CCCTCGCGGGCACTTGTCAAACACCTCAGCACTCTGCGTTATTACCCCACCCACACCGTTTGGGCCATTT
ACACACGCTCTCTACACGCTTCAAGCCTTCGCCATCCTCGCGCACGATGTCCAGTTACCATTTCCCTCTT
CACGTTTTTCCTAACCCTCACAATCTCCGATCATGCTAATTCCACCATTTCCTCTAATCCTTTCACTCTT
CCGTTGCA
