>Addgene plasmid #59732 | p221- purVSG117UTR | addgene partial sequence | sequence record 102763 | M13-Rev 5'-CAGGAAACAGCTATGACC-3'
GCTGGAGCTCCACCGCGGTGGCGGCCGCTCTAGAACTAGTGGGAAATATTTATTTGTTATTTTTTCTTTT
ATTAGCTGGTTCTTAGGGTGATTTATGTTTCCGGATTAAACTAACAAGCTGATAGTTTGGTTTACTTATT
GTCTTTCTGTGGGGAGGAATGTTGGTGATTTGTTCGGAGAATATTTCGGATGCTTTTTTTTTACTAGATG
AGGACATCAACTCGCCAATTGTGGATGGGAGTTTGTTGGCTGAATAGTATTATGGATCAGGTCAGAGGCA
TGTTTTTCAGTGTTACGGACCGCGTGTGGATGAAACACTAGAATGTGTTGCCTTTTGTCTTGAGTATGAA
TTTGGCCGTAACGATTGTTGTTGCAGTATGTTTTTCTTCAACAAAAAAAAGTTTCAATGAAATTTGTAAT
CCACTTTAATACGGTTACAACTTTCGCATTTACAACTGATGCTATATCGATCTGACGACTAACCTTGATG
TTAAATAGGTAAGTTTTTACAGATGCTAGGCTCCAATTTATAGTGAAGTAAGCAATCGTAAAGTTGGTGA
TTCTTCCTTTATGGGTATGAGGTAAGGAATATCGACGTGCATATCACTAAAGCCTTCTTTAGTACTTTTC
ACAGGGTTAGAATCACTATAATGCTGAGCGATATTTCGGTTTTTTACTAAGAAAAGACACTGGATAATAC
ATTTGTCGCAGC
