>Addgene plasmid #59732 | p221- purVSG117UTR | addgene partial sequence | sequence record 102764 | JBS21 5'-TCGTAGAAGGGGAGGTTGCG-3'
CGCGCTCGGCCGCCTCCACTCCGGGGAGCACGACGGCGCTGCCCAGACCCTTGCCCTGGTGGTCGGGCGA
GACGCCGACGGTGGCCAGGAACCACGCGGGCTCCTTGGGCCGGTGCGGCGCCAGGAGGCCTTCCATCTGT
TGCTGCGCGGCCAGCCGGGAACCGCTCAACTCGGCCATGCGCGGGCCGATCTCGGCGAACACCGCCCCCG
CTTCGACGCTCTCCGGCGTGGTCCAGACCGCCACCGCGGCGCCGTCGTCCGCGACCCACACCTTGCCGAT
GTCGAGCCCGACGCGCGTGAGGAAGAGTTCTTGCAGCTCGGTGACCCGCTCGATGTGGCGGTCCGGGTCG
ACGGTGTGGCGCGTGGCGGGGTAGTCGGCGAACGCGGCGGCGAGGGTGCGTACGGCCCGGGGGACGTCGT
CGCGGGTGGCGAGGCGCACCGTGGGCTTGTACTCGGTCATGGAAGGTCGTCTCCTTGTGAGGGGTCAGGG
GCGTGGGTCAGGGGATGGTGGCGGCACCGGTCGTGGCGGCCATCAAGCTATCGAATTAATTCCTGCAGAA
GTGCTTTGTTGTTGTTGTTAGTGGTGCTAGTACCTACTGTTGCTAATATAAACGGATGAATAGTCCTTTG
CTTAAACTAGTGTTTGAAGATCTGTCAGAAATCAGCACCGCGAGGGGGTGAGGAGAGGAGAACATAGAGT
CAACATTAGGCAATACTTACGCCACCACCACTTACGAAGTGAGAAGTGCGTGTAGGCGCACTCCACACAG
CGGAAGA
