>Addgene plasmid #59732 | p221- purVSG117UTR | addgene partial sequence | sequence record 104269 | VSG221-F 5'-gcttcttcctgtcgtgtcac-3'
TCTTGTTTTCTCGACCAGCCCTACTAGAGGAGAAAGAATAGTAACCCTTTCATCAAAGAAAATAGTCGAA
GCTTATGGACTGCCATACAAAGGAGACACTAGGGGTCACACAATGGAGGCGATCAACGATGCTAACACTA
TCACTGCTTTACGCCATCACTCCAGCGGACGGCGCCAAAGAAGCCCTTGAATACAAAACTTGGACAAACC
ACTGCGGACTGGCGGCCACACTGAGAAAGGTTGCCGGTGGAGTATTAACGAAACTGAAAAGCCACATTAG
CTACCGGAAAAAACTGGAAGAAATGGAAACGAAGCTACGAATCTACGCACTAAAAGGAGACGGAGTGGGA
GAGCAAAAATCAGCGGAGATACTAGCAACAACGGCAGCCCTAATGCGACAAAAAGCACTCACACCAGAAG
AAGCAAATTTGAAAACAGCGCTGAAGGCGGCAGGATTCGCAGGCGAAGGAGCGGCAGCCGTCAGCAGCTA
CCTGATGACACTCGGGACACTGACAACAAGCGGATCTGCGCACTGCCTAAGCAACGAAGGCGGCGACGGT
GACGGAAAAGACCAACTTGCGCCGAAAGGCTGCCGGCACGGCACAGAAGCAGACTTCGACGCAGGAGCCG
GCCCGGCAGAATCTGAAGTAGCCGACAGC
