>Addgene plasmid #59732 | p221- purVSG117UTR | addgene partial sequence | sequence record 104270 | VSG221-R 5'-aatctcggctggttttggtg-3'
TTTGAGGGGGGAAAGGGCTGCAGGAATTCCTAAAAAAGCAAGGCCGCAAACGCAGCAGCACTGAGGGCGA
ATTTTTTGGTTACTAGAATAGAGGAATCTTTGCAAGCATTATTTTCCCATTTGCAGTTGCTCTCCTTCTT
GCAGGTATCTCCCAATTTCCCTTTGCATTTATCTGTTGTCGCTTCGGTTCCTCCTGCAGTTTGAGTTTGT
GTTACAGAGACCCCCTTTTCTTTTGCTTTTGTTGAGTTAAATTTGCAGTGCTTTTCTCCCGCTTTAACCT
CCTTATGCCAACTGCATATCTTGTCCTCGTTGCATTTGGGTTCCTCAGATATTTTATTGCACTCGCTTTC
AGGGGATTTGCCTTTTTGATCTGCTAGTTCGGTTTCGAGTTTAGTTATTTTCTCCGCTGTTTTTTTCTGT
TCTTCTTTGTTGACCGTGTAATAATAACTTAAAAGTTTTTGTAGCTCGGCCGTGTCTGTGACTGTTCCTA
ACTCTTTCGTGCTGCCTTTGGTCGCCGCCAGGTCAACTATATTCTGTCCTTTGATTTTAGTCCAGAGCGG
CTCTAGTTTGTTGTTGTTGGTTCCGAAATAATTGTTTTTCTCGGTGGCCAGGTCGATCGTCACTTCCTCT
GGTCCTTTTTGCTGTGATGCTGCCGCTTCTAGTTTCAGTATTTCCGCCATCTCCGGA
